Addgene plasmid #114867: AT5G49760 X026_pECIA14
Purpose: Prey vector AT5G49760 X026_pECIA14 should be used with bait vector AT5G49760 X026_pECIA2.
Depositing lab: Youssef Belkhadir. Depositing organization: Gregor Mendel Institute of Molecular Plant Biology. Publication: An extracellular network of Arabidopsis leucine-rich repeat receptor kinases. Smakowska-Luzan E, Mott GA, Parys K, Stegmann M, Howton TC, Layeghifard M, Neuhold J, Lehner A, Kong J, Grunwald K, Weinberger N, Satbhai SB, Mayer D, Busch W, Madalinski M, Stolt-Bergner P, Provart NJ, Mukhtar MS, Zipfel C, Desveaux D, Guttman DS, Belkhadir Y. Nature. 2018 Jan 18;553(7688):342-346. doi: 10.1038/nature25184. Epub 2018 Jan 10. PubMed 29320478.
Backbone
  Vector backbone: pECIA14
  Backbone manufacturer: Chris Garcia (Addgene plasmid # 47051)
  Vector type: Insect Expression
Growth in bacteria
  Bacterial resistance: Ampicillin, 100 μg/mL
  Growth temperature: 37°C
  Growth strain: DH5alpha
  Copy number: High Copy
Gene/Insert
  Gene/Insert name: AT5G49760
  Species: A. thaliana (mustard weed)
  Entrez Gene: AT5G49760 (a.k.a. AT5G49760, K2I5.13, K2I5_13)
  Promoter: Metallothionein (Copper-Inducible)
  Cloning method: Ligation Independent Cloning
Terms and licenses: Academic/Nonprofit Terms; Industry Terms: Not Available to Industry
Depositor comments: Plasmid for secreted expression in Drosophila cell culture by induction via CuSO4. Insert is an extracellular domain of indicated LRR-RK, C-terminally tagged with Pentameric rat COMP helix, Alkaline Phosphatase (human, placental), Flag, and hexahistidine tags. Insert Protein Sequence: TNGLDASALNALKSEWTTPPDGWEGSDPCGTNWVGITCQNDRVVSISLGNLDLEGKLPADISFLSELRILDLSYNPKLSGPLPPNIGNLGKLRNLILVGCSFSGQIPESIGTLKELIYLSLNLNKFSGTIPPSIGLLSKLYWFDIADNQIEGELPVSNGTSAPGLDMLLQTKHFHFGKNKLSGNIPKELFSSNMSLIHVLFDGNQFTGEIPETLSLVKTLTVLRLDRNKLIGDIPSYLNNLTNLNELYLANNRFTGTLPNLTSLTSLYTLDVSNNTLDFSPIPSWISSLPSLSTLRMEGIQLNGPIPISFFSPPQLQTVILKRNSIVESLDFGTDVSSQLEFVDLQYNEITDYKPSANKVLQVILANNPVCLEAGNGPSYCSAIQHNTSFSTLPTNCSPCEPGMEASPTCRCAYPFMGTLYFRSPSFSGLFNSTNFSILQKAIADFFKKFNYPVDSVGVRNIRENPTDHQLLIDLLVFPLGRESFNQTGMSLVGFAFSNQTYKPPPIFGPYIFKADLYKQFSDVEVSSKSS
How to cite: AT5G49760 X026_pECIA14 was a gift from Youssef Belkhadir (Addgene plasmid # 114867 ; http://n2t.net/addgene:114867 ; RRID:Addgene_114867)
