[The description below was written by a language model from this plasmid's Addgene catalogue record and pLannotate feature annotations shown in this document.]
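Description:
AT5G49760 X026_pECIA14 is an insect-cell expression plasmid of about 6.8 kb built on the pECIA14 backbone. It is designed for secreted protein production in Drosophila cell culture and serves as the "prey" partner in an extracellular interaction assay. In E. coli it is maintained through a high-copy ColE1/pUC-type origin and selected with ampicillin via the β-lactamase gene. The remaining bacterial annotations (lac promoter/operator, lacZα, lacI, rop and bom fragments, a partial multiple cloning site) are backbone remnants with no evident role in the expression cassette.

The payload is driven by the Drosophila metallothionein promoter, which is induced with copper sulfate. A Drosophila BiP signal sequence directs the product into the secretory pathway. It is followed by the extracellular domain of the Arabidopsis thaliana leucine-rich repeat receptor kinase AT5G49760, which the annotation identifies as HPCA1, a sensor of extracellular hydrogen peroxide. This ectodomain, inserted by ligation-independent cloning, is fused at its C-terminus to the coiled-coil helix of rat COMP, which assembles the protein into pentamers. Human placental alkaline phosphatase comes next, followed by FLAG and hexahistidine tags; the His tag is stated by the depositor but not annotated in the feature table. An SV40 polyadenylation signal lies downstream of the cassette, although it is annotated on the opposite strand.

Pentamerisation raises avidity so that weak ectodomain contacts can be detected, and alkaline phosphatase provides an enzymatic readout of binding. The record states that this prey should be paired with the matching pECIA2 bait vector. It was deposited as part of a study mapping interactions among Arabidopsis LRR receptor kinase extracellular domains.
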