Features (pLannotate 1.2.2; 19 found; start..end, strand, type, name):
     23..449     +  promoter       MT promoter: Drosophila metallothionein promoter
    467..520     +  sig_peptide    BiP signal sequence: Drosophila BiP signal sequence
    521..2113    +  CDS            HPCA1 (fragment): HPCA1_ARATH - Experimental evidence at protein level: Swiss-Prot protein existence level 1. Leucine-rich repeat receptor protein kinase that acts as sensor of extracellular hydrogen peroxide (PubMed:32076270). Required for intracellular calcium influx in response to extracellular hydrogen peroxide (PubMed:32076270). Mediates hydrogen peroxide-induced activation of calcium channels in guard cells and is required for stomatal closure (PubMed:32076270). From Arabidopsis thaliana (Mouse-ear cress).
   2150..2329    +  CDS            Comp (fragment): COMP_RAT - Experimental evidence at protein level: Swiss-Prot protein existence level 1. May play a role in the structural integrity of cartilage via its interaction with other extracellular matrix proteins such as the collagens and fibronectin. Can mediate the interaction of chondrocytes with the cartilage extracellular matrix through interaction with cell surface integrin receptors. Could play a role in the pathogenesis of osteoarthritis. Potent suppressor of apoptosis in both primary chondrocytes and transformed cells. Suppresses apoptosis by blocking the activation of caspase-3 and by indu
   2317..3769    +  CDS            SEAP (fragment): secreted alkaline phosphatase from human placenta The natural enzyme has a C-terminal transmembrane sequence that is replaced by a GPI anchor.
   3806..3835    +  CDS            2xFLAG (fragment): two tandem FLAG® epitope tags
   3941..4075    -  polyA_signal   SV40 poly(A) signal: SV40 polyadenylation signal
   4098..4182    -  CDS            large T antigen (fragment): large T antigen from SV40 (simian virus 40)
   4182..4206    +  misc_feature   MCS (fragment): pUC18/19 multiple cloning site
   4243..4259    -  protein_bind   lac operator: The lac repressor binds to the lac operator to inhibit transcription in E. coli. This inhibition can be relieved by adding lactose or isopropyl-β-D-thiogalactopyranoside (IPTG). lac repressor encoded by lacI
   4267..4297    -  promoter       lac promoter: promoter for the E. coli lac operon
   4312..4333    -  protein_bind   CAP binding site: CAP binding activates transcription in the presence of cAMP. E. coli catabolite activator protein
   4346..4438    -  CDS            lacI (fragment): lac repressor; lacI; The lac repressor binds to the lac operator to inhibit transcription in E. coli. This inhibition can be relieved by adding lactose or isopropyl-β-D-thiogalactopyranoside (IPTG).
   4621..5209    -  rep_origin     ori: high-copy-number ColE1/pMB1/pBR322/pUC origin of replication
   5380..6240    -  CDS            AmpR: β-lactamase; bla; confers resistance to ampicillin, carbenicillin, and related antibiotics
   6241..6345    -  promoter       AmpR promoter: bla
   6440..6475    +  CDS            rop (fragment): Rop protein, which maintains plasmids at low copy number; rop
   6577..6676    +  misc_feature   bom (fragment): basis of mobility region from pBR322
   6682..21      -  CDS            lacZα (fragment) (across the origin): LacZα fragment of β-galactosidase; lacZ fragment
>Addgene plasmid #114867 | AT5G49760 X026_pECIA14 | addgene full sequence | sequence record 274562 | Addgene NGS Result
GTAAAACGACGGCCAGTGAATTAATTCGTTGCAGGACAGGATGTGGTGCCCGATGTGACTAGCTCTTTGC
TGCAGGCCGTCCTATCCTCTGGTTCCGATAAGAGACCCAGAACTCCGGCCCCCCACCGCCCACCGCCACC
CCCATACATATGTGGTACGCAAGTAAGAGTGCCTGCGCATGCCCCATGTGCCCCACCAAGAGCTTTGCAT
CCCATACAAGTCCCCAAAGTGGAGAACCGAACCAATTCTTCGCGGGCAGAACAAAAGCTTCTGCACACGT
CTCCACTCGAATTTGGAGCCGGCCGGCGTGTGCAAAAGAGGTGAATCGAACGAAAGACCCGTGTGTAAAG
CCGCGTTTCCAAAATGTATAAAACCGAGAGCATCTGGCCAATGTGCATCAGTTGTGGTCAGCAGCAAAAT
CAAGTGAATCATCTCAGTGCAACTAAAGGGGGGATCCGATCTCAATATGAAGTTATGCATATTACTGGCC
GTCGTGGCCTTTGTTGGCCTCTCGCTCGGGACGAATGGTTTAGACGCTTCTGCTTTAAATGCTCTGAAGA
GTGAATGGACCACTCCTCCTGATGGTTGGGAAGGCTCTGATCCTTGTGGAACCAATTGGGTTGGAATTAC
ATGTCAAAATGACCGCGTCGTTTCAATATCACTAGGTAACCTTGACTTGGAAGGAAAGCTTCCTGCCGAT
ATATCGTTCTTGTCCGAGTTGCGGATCTTGGATTTGTCATACAATCCTAAATTGTCCGGACCGCTTCCAC
CAAACATCGGTAACCTTGGGAAGTTAAGGAACTTGATCCTTGTGGGATGTAGTTTCAGTGGTCAAATCCC
TGAGTCCATTGGAACTCTAAAAGAACTTATATATCTCTCCCTAAATTTAAATAAATTTAGTGGAACAATT
CCGCCTTCAATTGGCCTGTTATCAAAACTATATTGGTTTGATATAGCTGACAATCAGATTGAAGGAGAGC
TTCCAGTTTCTAATGGGACTTCTGCACCTGGACTTGACATGCTTCTTCAAACTAAGCATTTTCATTTTGG
AAAAAACAAGCTTTCAGGCAATATCCCAAAAGAACTTTTCAGCTCAAACATGAGTTTAATACATGTCCTC
TTCGATGGAAACCAATTCACGGGCGAAATTCCAGAGACCCTCAGTCTCGTTAAAACGTTGACGGTGTTAC
GCCTTGATAGGAACAAACTCATTGGAGATATTCCTTCATATCTTAACAATCTCACAAATCTTAACGAACT
GTACTTGGCCAACAACAGATTTACTGGTACTCTTCCAAATTTAACCAGCTTGACCAGTCTCTACACATTG
GATGTGAGCAATAACACTTTGGATTTCTCACCCATTCCATCATGGATCTCTTCATTACCCTCCCTATCAA
CATTAAGGATGGAAGGGATCCAACTTAATGGTCCAATACCAATCTCATTTTTCAGCCCTCCTCAGTTGCA
GACTGTTATCTTAAAGCGAAATAGTATAGTGGAAAGCTTAGACTTTGGTACAGACGTTAGCAGCCAGTTG
GAGTTTGTGGATTTACAATACAATGAAATAACTGATTATAAACCATCAGCTAATAAAGTCCTCCAAGTAA
TATTGGCAAATAATCCAGTGTGTCTAGAGGCGGGAAACGGGCCGAGTTACTGTTCAGCAATCCAACACAA
TACCTCATTTTCTACACTCCCAACAAACTGTTCTCCATGCGAACCGGGCATGGAAGCGAGTCCCACGTGC
CGCTGTGCGTATCCATTCATGGGAACACTCTACTTCCGGTCTCCTTCTTTCTCAGGGTTGTTCAACTCCA
CCAACTTCTCAATTCTACAGAAGGCAATCGCGGATTTCTTTAAGAAGTTCAATTATCCTGTAGACTCCGT
TGGTGTTCGGAACATAAGAGAGAATCCAACTGATCATCAGCTTCTAATAGATCTATTGGTCTTTCCATTG
GGAAGAGAGAGTTTTAATCAGACAGGAATGTCACTTGTTGGTTTTGCATTTAGCAACCAGACTTATAAGC
CTCCTCCGATATTTGGCCCTTATATTTTCAAAGCTGATTTGTACAAACAGTTCTCTGATGTAGAAGTTTC
ATCAAAGTCATCACTGGAGGTGCTGTTCCAGGGACCAAGCGGCAATCCCGGCGGCGATCTGGCCCCCCAG
ATGCTGCGCGAGCTGCAGGAGACCAATGCCGCCCTGCAGGACGTGCGCGAGCTGCTGCGCCACCGCGTGA
AGGAGATCACCTTCCTGAAGAACACCGTGATGGAGTGCGACGCCTGCGGCATGCAGCCCTCTAGAGGCTC
CGGCTCCATCATCCCAGTTGAGGAGGAGAACCCGGACTTCTGGAACCGCGAGGCAGCCGAGGCCCTGGGT
GCCGCCAAGAAGCTGCAGCCTGCACAGACAGCCGCCAAGAACCTCATCATCTTCCTGGGCGATGGGATGG
GGGTGTCTACGGTGACAGCTGCCAGGATCCTAAAAGGGCAGAAGAAGGACAAACTGGGGCCTGAGATACC
CCTGGCCATGGACCGCTTCCCATATGTGGCTCTGTCCAAGACATACAATGTAGACAAACATGTGCCAGAC
AGTGGAGCCACAGCCACGGCCTACCTGTGCGGGGTCAAGGGCAACTTCCAGACCATTGGCTTGAGTGCAG
CCGCCCGCTTTAACCAGTGCAACACGACACGCGGCAACGAGGTCATCTCCGTGATGAATCGGGCCAAGAA
AGCAGGGAAGTCAGTGGGAGTGGTAACCACCACACGAGTGCAGCACGCCTCGCCAGCCGGCACCTACGCC
CACACGGTGAACCGCAACTGGTACTCGGACGCCGACGTGCCTGCCTCGGCCCGCCAGGAGGGGTGCCAGG
ACATCGCTACGCAGCTCATCTCCAACATGGACATTGACGTGATCCTAGGTGGAGGCCGAAAGTACATGTT
TCGCATGGGAACCCCAGACCCTGAGTACCCAGATGACTACAGCCAAGGTGGGACCAGGCTGGACGGGAAG
AATCTGGTGCAGGAATGGCTGGCGAAGCGCCAGGGTGCCCGGTATGTGTGGAACCGCACTGAGCTCATGC
AGGCTTCCCTGGACCCGTCTGTGACCCATCTCATGGGTCTCTTTGAGCCTGGAGACATGAAATACGAGAT
CCACCGAGACTCCACACTGGACCCCTCCCTGATGGAGATGACAGAGGCTGCCCTGCGCCTGCTGAGCAGG
AACCCCCGCGGCTTCTTCCTCTTCGTGGAGGGTGGTCGCATCGACCATGGTCATCATGAAAGCAGGGCTT
ACCGGGCACTGACTGAGACGATCATGTTCGACGACGCCATTGAGAGGGCGGGCCAGCTCACCAGCGAGGA
GGACACGCTGAGCCTCGTCACTGCCGACCACTCCCACGTCTTCTCCTTCGGAGGCTACCCCCTGCGAGGG
AGCTCCATCTTCGGGCTGGCCCCTGGCAAGGCCCGGGACAGGAAGGCCTACACGGTCCTCCTATACGGAA
ACGGTCCAGGCTATGTGCTCAAGGACGGCGCCCGGCCGGATGTTACCGAGAGCGAGAGCGGGAGCCCCGA
GTATCGGCAGCAGTCAGCAGTGCCCCTGGACGAAGAGACCCACGCAGGCGAGGACGTGGCGGTGTTCGCG
CGCGGCCCGCAGGCGCACCTGGTTCACGGCGTGCAGGAGCAGACCTTCATAGCGCACGTCATGGCCTTCG
CCGCCTGCCTGGAGCCCTACACCGCCTGCGACCTGGCGCCCCCCGCCGGCACCACCGACGCCGCGCACCC
GGGTTCTAGAGGAAGCACCTCCGGCGATAACGATTACAAGGATGATGATGATAAGGCCAGCGGCACCGGT
CATCATCACCATCACCATTGAGTTTAAACCCGCTGATCAGCCTCGACTGTGCCTTCTAAGGCCTGAGCTC
GCTGATCAGCCTCGATCGAGGATCCAGACATGATAAGATACATTGATGAGTTTGGACAAACCACAACTAG
AATGCAGTGAAAAAAATGCTTTATTTGTGAAATTTGTGATGCTATTGCTTTATTTGTAACCATTATAAGC
TGCAATAAACAAGTTAACAACAACAATTGCATTCATTTTATGTTTCAGGTTCAGGGGGAGGTGTGGGAGG
TTTTTTAAAGCAAGTAAAACCTCTACAAATGTGGTATGGCTGATTATGATCAGTCGACCTGCAGGCATGC
AAGCTTGGCGTAATCATGGTCATAGCTGTTTCCTGTGTGAAATTGTTATCCGCTCACAATTCCACACAAC
ATACGAGCCGGAAGCATAAAGTGTAAAGCCTGGGGTGCCTAATGAGTGAGCTAACTCACATTAATTGCGT
TGCGCTCACTGCCCGCTTTCCAGTCGGGAAACCTGTCGTGCCAGCTGCATTAATGAATCGGCCAACGCGC
GGGGAGAGGCGGTTTGCGTATTGGGCGCTCTTCCGCTTCCTCGCTCACTGACTCGCTGCGCTCGGTCGTT
CGGCTGCGGCGAGCGGTATCAGCTCACTCAAAGGCGGTAATACGGTTATCCACAGAATCAGGGGATAACG
CAGGAAAGAACATGTGAGCAAAAGGCCAGCAAAAGGCCAGGAACCGTAAAAAGGCCGCGTTGCTGGCGTT
TTTCCATAGGCTCCGCCCCCCTGACGAGCATCACAAAAATCGACGCTCAAGTCAGAGGTGGCGAAACCCG
ACAGGACTATAAAGATACCAGGCGTTTCCCCCTGGAAGCTCCCTCGTGCGCTCTCCTGTTCCGACCCTGC
CGCTTACCGGATACCTGTCCGCCTTTCTCCCTTCGGGAAGCGTGGCGCTTTCTCATAGCTCACGCTGTAG
GTATCTCAGTTCGGTGTAGGTCGTTCGCTCCAAGCTGGGCTGTGTGCACGAACCCCCCGTTCAGCCCGAC
CGCTGCGCCTTATCCGGTAACTATCGTCTTGAGTCCAACCCGGTAAGACACGACTTATCGCCACTGGCAG
CAGCCACTGGTAACAGGATTAGCAGAGCGAGGTATGTAGGCGGTGCTACAGAGTTCTTGAAGTGGTGGCC
TAACTACGGCTACACTAGAAGAACAGTATTTGGTATCTGCGCTCTGCTGAAGCCAGTTACCTTCGGAAAA
AGAGTTGGTAGCTCTTGATCCGGCAAACAAACCACCGCTGGTAGCGGTGGTTTTTTTGTTTGCAAGCAGC
AGATTACGCGCAGAAAAAAAGGATCTCAAGAAGATCCTTTGATCTTTTCTACGGGGTCTGACGCTCAGTG
GAACGAAAACTCACGTTAAGGGATTTTGGTCATGAGATTATCAAAAAGGATCTTCACCTAGATCCTTTTA
AATTAAAAATGAAGTTTTAAATCAATCTAAAGTATATATGAGTAAACTTGGTCTGACAGTTACCAATGCT
TAATCAGTGAGGCACCTATCTCAGCGATCTGTCTATTTCGTTCATCCATAGTTGCCTGACTCCCCGTCGT
GTAGATAACTACGATACGGGAGGGCTTACCATCTGGCCCCAGTGCTGCAATGATACCGCGAGACCCACGC
TCACCGGCTCCAGATTTATCAGCAATAAACCAGCCAGCCGGAAGGGCCGAGCGCAGAAGTGGTCCTGCAA
CTTTATCCGCCTCCATCCAGTCTATTAATTGTTGCCGGGAAGCTAGAGTAAGTAGTTCGCCAGTTAATAG
TTTGCGCAACGTTGTTGCCATTGCTACAGGCATCGTGGTGTCACGCTCGTCGTTTGGTATGGCTTCATTC
AGCTCCGGTTCCCAACGATCAAGGCGAGTTACATGATCCCCCATGTTGTGCAAAAAAGCGGTTAGCTCCT
TCGGTCCTCCGATCGTTGTCAGAAGTAAGTTGGCCGCAGTGTTATCACTCATGGTTATGGCAGCACTGCA
TAATTCTCTTACTGTCATGCCATCCGTAAGATGCTTTTCTGTGACTGGTGAGTACTCAACCAAGTCATTC
TGAGAATAGTGTATGCGGCGACCGAGTTGCTCTTGCCCGGCGTCAATACGGGATAATACCGCGCCACATA
GCAGAACTTTAAAAGTGCTCATCATTGGAAAACGTTCTTCGGGGCGAAAACTCTCAAGGATCTTACCGCT
GTTGAGATCCAGTTCGATGTAACCCACTCGTGCACCCAACTGATCTTCAGCATCTTTTACTTTCACCAGC
GTTTCTGGGTGAGCAAAAACAGGAAGGCAAAATGCCGCAAAAAAGGGAATAAGGGCGACACGGAAATGTT
GAATACTCATACTCTTCCTTTTTCAATATTATTGAAGCATTTATCAGGGTTATTGTCTCATGAGCGGATA
CATATTTGAATGTATTTAGAAAAATAAACAAATAGGGGTTCCGCGCACATTTCCCCGAAAAGTGCCACCT
GACGTCTAAGAAACCATTATTATCATGACATTAACCTATAAAAATAGGCGTATCACGAGGCCCTTTCGTC
TCGCGCGTTTCGGTGATGACGGTGAAAACCTCTGACACATGCAGCTCCCGGAGACGGTCACAGCTTGTCT
GTAAGCGGATGCCGGGAGCAGACAAGCCCGTCAGGGCGCGTCAGCGGGTGTTGGCGGGTGTCGGGGCTGG
CTTAACTATGCGGCATCAGAGCAGATTGTACTGAGAGTGCACCATATGCGGTGTGAAATACCGCACAGAT
GCGTAAGGAGAAAATACCGCATCAGGCGCCATTCGCCATTCAGGCTGCGCAACTGTTGGGAAGGGCGATC
GGTGCGGGCCTCTTCGCTATTACGCCAGCTGGCGAAAGGGGGATGTGCTGCAAGGCGATTAAGTTGGGTA
ACGCCAGGGTTTTCCCAGTCACGACGTT
